Addgene plasmid #237928: TRBV9
Purpose: Encodes TRBV9 allele and TRAC to generate TCRs via cloning
Depositing lab: Michael Birnbaum. Depositing organization: Massachusetts Institute of Technology. Publication: Scalable TCR synthesis and screening enable antigen reactivity mapping in vitiligo. Gaglione SA, Mukkamala RS, Krishna C, Smith BE, Wadsworth MH 2nd, Jelinsky SA, Perez CR, Schmidt-Hong L, Katz EL, Gellatly KJ, Ali LR, Shen J, Holec PV, Zhao QH, Chan AO, Xu EJK, Kravarik KM, Guzova JA, Dobson CS, Singh H, Garber M, Dougan M, Dougan SK, Harris JE, Winkler A, Birnbaum ME. Immunity. 2026 Feb 10;59(2):477-493.e9. doi: 10.1016/j.immuni.2026.01.001. Epub 2026 Jan 28. PubMed 41610844.
Backbone
  Vector backbone: pGGA-select
  Backbone manufacturer: Addgene Plasmid #195714
  Backbone size w/o insert (bp): 2518
  Vector type: Synthetic Biology
Growth in bacteria
  Bacterial resistance: Chloramphenicol, 25 μg/mL
  Growth temperature: 37°C
  Growth strain: DH5alpha
  Copy number: High Copy
Gene/Insert
  Gene/Insert name: TRBV9-TRAC
  Species: H. sapiens (human)
  Insert size (bp): 417
  Mutation: None
  Entrez Gene: TRBV9 (a.k.a. TCRBV1S1A1N1, TCRBV9S1)
  Cloning method: Unknown
Terms and licenses: Academic/Nonprofit Terms; Industry Terms: Not Available to Industry
Depositor comments: Please visit https://doi.org/10.1101/2025.04.24.649726 for bioRxiv preprint.
How to cite: TRBV9 was a gift from Michael Birnbaum (Addgene plasmid # 237928 ; http://n2t.net/addgene:237928 ; RRID:Addgene_237928)
