[The description below was written by a language model from this plasmid's Addgene catalogue record and pLannotate feature annotations shown in this document.]
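Description:
TRBV9 is a small bacterial cloning plasmid built on the pGGA-select backbone, a Golden Gate-style synthetic biology vector. It serves as a modular part donor for assembling human T cell receptor genes rather than as an expression vector in its own right. It is propagated in E. coli from a high-copy ColE1/pUC-type origin and selected with chloramphenicol through a cat gene driven by its native cat promoter. A short fragment of the AmpR promoter is also annotated, but no ampicillin resistance gene is present. T7 and SP6 phage promoters lie on either side of the insert region, as is typical of the pGGA cloning site. The record indicates no eukaryotic promoter, polyadenylation signal or viral element.

The insert is listed as TRBV9-TRAC, a human sequence with no mutations. It combines the TRBV9 beta-chain variable gene segment with sequence from the TCR alpha constant region (TRAC). The automated annotation detects only a TCR alpha chain fragment spanning the plasmid origin, matched to a reference influenza-specific TCR alpha protein. That match most likely reflects the shared constant region rather than any antigen specificity of this plasmid. The TRBV9 segment is not separately annotated. The annotated alpha fragment also spans more than the 417 bp catalogue insert size, a discrepancy the record does not explain.

The stated purpose is to supply a TRBV9 allele and TRAC for generating full TCRs by cloning. It appears to be one member of a V-gene collection used for scalable TCR synthesis and antigen reactivity screening. The record does not give the cloning method, the type IIS sites or the overhang design.
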