Features (pLannotate 1.2.2; 7 found; start..end, strand, type, name):
    437..455     -  promoter       T7 promoter: promoter for bacteriophage T7 RNA polymerase
    465..522     +  promoter       AmpR promoter (fragment): bla
    569..1225    -  CDS            cat: CAT_ECOLX - Experimental evidence at protein level: Swiss-Prot protein existence level 1. This enzyme is an effector of chloramphenicol resistance in bacteria. From Escherichia coli. This protein is used as a marker in many commonly used cloning vectors, such as pACYC184.
   1226..1328    -  promoter       cat promoter: promoter of the E. coli cat gene encoding chloramphenicol acetyltransferase
   1429..2017    +  rep_origin     ori: high-copy-number ColE1/pMB1/pBR322/pUC origin of replication
   2447..2465    +  promoter       SP6 promoter: promoter for bacteriophage SP6 RNA polymerase
   2591..390     +  CDS            TRA (fragment) (across the origin): TRAR1_HUMAN - Experimental evidence at protein level: Swiss-Prot protein existence level 1. The alpha chain of TRAV27*01J42*01C*01/TRBV19*01J2S7*01C*02 alpha-beta T cell receptor (TR) clonotype that is specific for HLA- A*02:01-restricted M/matrix protein 1 immunodominant epitope GILGFVFTL of influenza A virus (IAV). Classified as a public TR clonotype, it is preferentially selected in effector memory CD8-positive T cells among multiple HLA-A*02:01 carriers and confers long-lived immunity against IAV infection. Can cross-recognize sporadically emerging IAV variants by molecular mimicry, induci
>Addgene plasmid #237928 | TRBV9 | addgene full sequence | sequence record 475808 | Addgene NGS Result
CTGAGAGACTCTAAATCCAGTGACAAGTCTGTCTGCCTATTCACCGATTTTGATTCTCAAACAAATGTGT
CACAAAGTAAGGATTCTGACGTCTATATCACAGACAAAACTGTGCTAGACATGAGGTCTATGGACTTCAA
GAGCAACAGTGCTGTGGCCTGGAGCAACAAATCTGACTTTGCATGTGCAAACGCCTTCAACAACAGCATT
ATTCCAGAAGATACCTTCTTCCCCAGCCCAGAAAGTTCCTGTGATGTCAAGCTGGTCGAGAAATCTTTTG
AAACAGATACGAACCTAAACTTTCAAAACCTGTCAGTGATTGGGTTCCGAATCCTCCTCCTGAAAGTGGC
CGGGTTTAATCTGCTCATGACGCTGCGGCTGTGGTCCAGCTGAGGAATTCATCAGAAGAGCCTCGAGGCG
GCCGCATGTGAGTCTCCCTATAGTGAGTCGTATTAATTTCGCGGGCGGAACCCCTATTTGTTTATTTTTC
TAAATACATTCAAATATGTATCCGCTCATGAGTAGCACCAGGCGTTTAAGGGCACCAATAACTGCCTTAA
AAAAATTACGCCCCGCCCTGCCACTCATCGCAGTACTGTTGTAATTCATTAAGCATTCTGCCGACATGGA
AGCCATCACAAACGGCATGATGAACCTGAATCGCCAGCGGCATCAGCACCTTGTCGCCTTGCGTATAATA
TTTGCCCATGGTGAAAACGGGGGCGAAGAAGTTGTCCATATTGGCCACGTTTAAATCAAAACTGGTGAAA
CTCACCCAGGGATTGGCTGAGACAAAAAACATATTCTCAATAAACCCTTTAGGGAAATAGGCCAGGTTTT
CACCGTAACACGCCACATCTTGCGAATATATGTGTAGAAACTGCCGGAAATCGTCGTGGTATTCACTCCA
GAGCGATGAAAACGTTTCAGTTTGCTCATGGAAAACGGTGTAACAAGGGTGAACACTATCCCATATCACC
AGCTCACCGTCTTTCATTGCCATACGAAATTCCGGATGAGCATTCATCAGGCGGGCAAGAATGTGAATAA
AGGCCGGATAAAACTTGTGCTTATTTTTCTTTACGGTCTTTAAAAAGGCCGTAATATCCAGCTGAACGGT
CTGGTTATAGGTACATTGAGCAACTGACTGAAATGCCTCAAAATGTTCTTTACGATGCCATTGGGATATA
TCAACGGTGGTATATCCAGTGATTTTTTTCTCCATTTTAGCTTCCTTAGCTCCTGAAAATCTCGATAACT
CAAAAAATACGCCCGGTAGTGATCTTATTTCATTATGGTGAAAGTTGGAACCTCTTACGTGCCGATCAAA
GTCTCATTTTCGCCAAAAGTTGTCATGACCAAAATCCCTTAACGTGAGTTTTCGTTCCACTGAGCGTCAG
ACCCCGTAGAAAAGATCAAAGGATCTTCTTGAGATCCTTTTTTTCTGCGCGTAATCTGCTGCTTGCAAAC
AAAAAAACCACCGCTACCAGCGGTGGTTTGTTTGCCGGATCAAGAGCTACCAACTCTTTTTCCGAAGGTA
ACTGGCTTCAGCAGAGCGCAGATACCAAATACTGTTCTTCTAGTGTAGCCGTAGTTAGGCCACCACTTCA
AGAACTCTGTAGCACCGCCTACATACCTCGCTCTGCTAATCCTGTTACCAGTGGCTGCTGCCAGTGGCGA
TAAGTCGTGTCTTACCGGGTTGGACTCAAGACGATAGTTACCGGATAAGGCGCAGCGGTCGGGCTGAACG
GGGGGTTCGTGCACACAGCCCAGCTTGGAGCGAACGACCTACACCGAACTGAGATACCTACAGCGTGAGC
TATGAGAAAGCGCCACGCTTCCCGAAGGGAGAAAGGCGGACAGGTATCCGGTAAGCGGCAGGGTCGGAAC
AGGAGAGCGCACGAGGGAGCTTCCAGGGGGAAACGCCTGGTATCTTTATAGTCCTGTCGGGTTTCGCCAC
CTCTGACTTGAGCGTCGATTTTTGTGATGCTCGTCAGGGGGGCGGAGCCTATGGAAAAACGCCAGCAATG
CGGCCTTTTTACGGTTCCTGGCCTTTTGCTGGCCTTTTGCTCACATGTTCTTTCCTGCGTTATCCCCTGA
TTCTGTGGATAACCGTATTACCGCCTTTGAGTGAGCTGATACCGCTCGCCGCAGCCGAACGACCGAGCGC
AGCGAGTCAGTGAGCGAGGAAGCCGAAAAATCAATAATCAGACAACAAGATGTGCGAACTCGATATTTTA
CACGACTCTCTTTACCAATTCTGCCCCGAATTACACTTAAAACGACTCAACAGCTTAACGTTGGCTTGCC
ACGCATTACTTGACTGTAAAACTCTCACTCTTACCGAACTTGGCCGTAACCTGCCAACCAAAGCGAGAAC
AAAACATAACATCAAACGAATCGACCGATTGTTAGGTAATCGTCACTTGCAGGAAGGTTTAAACGCATTT
AGGTGACACTATAGAAGTGTGTATCGCTCGAGGCTCTTCAGCATCTAGAGCCACCGGCATGAGCCACCAT
GGGCTTCAGGCTCCTCTGCTGTGTGGCCTTTTGTCTCCTGGGAGCAGGCCCAGTGGATTCTGGAGTCACA
CAAACCCCAAAGCACCTGATCACAGCAACTGGACAGCGAGTGACGCTGAGATGCTCCCCTAGGTCTGGGG
ACTTGTCTGTGTACTGGTACCAACAGAGCCTGGACCAGGGCCTCCAGTTCCTCATTCAGTATTATAATGG
AGAAGAGAGAGCAAAAGGAAACATTCTTGAACGATTCTCCGCACAACAGTTCCCTGACTTGCACTCTGAA
CTAAACCTGAGCTCTCTGGAGCTGGGGGACTCAGCGTTATAGTCTTCGTCACGAGACGTAATGGAGACCA
TGCGATATCCGTAGGTCTCGAAACCGTCTCGGGGTGAAGACATTCCCGACCCTGCCGTGTACCAG
